>Addgene plasmid #232126 | JDW 1036 (pME_V5_TCF7L2_P2A_H2A_mCherry) | addgene full sequence | sequence record 462695 | Addgene NGS Result
CTTTCCTGCGTTATCCCCTGATTCTGTGGATAACCGTATTACCGCCTTTGAGTGAGCTGATACCGCTCGC
CGCAGCCGAACGACCGAGCGCAGCGAGTCAGTGAGCGAGGAAGCGGAAGAGCGCCCAATACGCAAACCGC
CTCTCCCCGCGCGTTGGCCGATTCATTAATGCAGCTGGCACGACAGGTTTCCCGACTGGAAAGCGGGCAG
TGAGCGCAACGCAATTAATACGCGTACCGCTAGCCAGGAAGAGTTTGTAGAAACGCAAAAAGGCCATCCG
TCAGGATGGCCTTCTGCTTAGTTTGATGCCTGGCAGTTTATGGCGGGCGTCCTGCCCGCCACCCTCCGGG
CCGTTGCTTCACAACGTTCAAATCCGCTCCCGGCGGATTTGTCCTACTCAGGAGAGCGTTCACCGACAAA
CAACAGATAAAACGAAAGGCCCAGTCTTCCGACTGAGCCTTTCGTTTTATTTGATGCCTGGCAGTTCCCT
ACTCTCGCGTTAACGCTAGCATGGATGTTTTCCCAGTCACGACGTTGTAAAACGACGGCCAGTCTTAAGC
TCGGGCCCCAAATAATGATTTTATTTTGACTGATAGTGACCTGTTCGTTGCAACAAATTGATGAGCAATG
CTTTTTTATAATGCCAACTTTGTACAAAAAAGCAGGCTGGATCCGCCACCATGGGTAAGCCTATCCCTAA
CCCTCTCCTCGGTCTCGATTCTACGGGTGGTGCTGGTGGTATGCCGCAGCTGAACGGCGGTGGAGGGGAT
GACCTAGGCGCCAACGACGAACTGATTTCCTTCAAAGACGAGGGCGAACAGGAGGAGAAGAGCTCCGAAA
ACTCCTCGGCAGAGAGGGATTTAGCTGATGTCAAATCGTCTCTAGTCAATGAATCAGAAACGAATCAAAA
CAGCTCCTCCGATTCCGAGGCGGAAAGACGGCCTCCGCCTCGCTCCGAAAGTTTCCGAGACAAATCCCGG
GAAAGTTTGGAAGAAGCGGCCAAGAGGCAAGATGGAGGGCTCTTTAAGGGGCCACCGTATCCCGGCTACC
CCTTCATCATGATCCCCGACCTGACGAGCCCCTACCTCCCCAACGGATCGCTCTCGCCCACCGCCCGAAC
CTATCTCCAGATGAAATGGCCACTGCTTGATGTCCAGGCAGGGAGCCTCCAGAGTAGACAAGCCCTCAAG
GATGCCCGGTCCCCATCACCGGCACACATTGTCTCTAACAAAGTGCCAGTGGTGCAGCACCCTCACCATG
TCCACCCCCTCACGCCTCTTATCACGTACAGCAATGAACACTTCACGCCGGGAAACCCACCTCCACACTT
ACCAGCCGACGTAGACCCCAAAACAGGAATCCCACGGCCTCCGCACCCTCCAGATATATCCCCGTATTAC
CCACTATCGCCTGGCACCGTAGGACAAATCCCCCATCCGCTAGGATGGCAAGGTCAACCAGTGTACCCAA
TCACGACAGGAGGATTCAGACACCCCTACCCCACAGCTCTGACCGTCAATGCTTCCATGTCCAGGTTCCC
TCCCCATATGGTCCCACCACATCATACGCTACACACGACGGGCATTCCGCATCCGGCCATAGTCACACCA
ACAGTCAAACAGGAATCGTCCCAGAGTGATGTCGGCTCACTCCATAGTTCAAAGCATCAGGACTCCAAAA
AGGAAGAAGAAAAGAAGAAGCCCCACATAAAGAAACCTCTTAATGCATTCATGTTGTATATGAAGGAAAT
GAGAGCAAAGGTCGTAGCTGAGTGCACGTTGAAAGAAAGCGCGGCCATCAACCAGATCCTTGGGCGGAGG
TGGCATGCACTGTCCAGAGAAGAGCAAGCGAAATACTACGAGCTGGCCCGGAAGGAGCGACAGCTTCATA
TGCAACTGTACCCCGGCTGGTCCGCGCGGGATAACTATGGAAAGAAGAAGAAGAGGAAAAGGGACAAGCA
GCCGGGAGAGACCAATGAACACAGCGAATGTTTCCTAAATCCTTGCCTTTCACTTCCTCCGATTACAGGA
GAAAAAAAAAGTGCGTTCGCTACATACAAGGTGAAGGCAGCTGCCTCAGCCCACCCTCTTCAGATGGAAG
CTTACTGCGGTACCGGAGCCACTAACTTCTCCCTGTTGAAACAAGCAGGGGATGTCGAAGAGAATCCCGG
GCCACCTAGGATGGCAGGTGGAAAAGCAGGTAAAGACAGTGGAAAAGCCAAGACGAAAGCCGTCTCCAGA
TCTCAGAGAGCTGGTCTGCAGTTCCCTGTAGGTCGTATCCACAGGCACCTGAAGACACGAACCACCAGCC
ATGGCCGTGTCGGAGCTACAGCTGCGGTTTACAGTGCTGCTATCCTGGAGTATCTCACCGCTGAGGTGCT
GGAGTTGGCTGGAAACGCTTCTAAGGATCTGAAGGTGAAGCGAATCACTCCCAGACATTTACAGCTGGCC
ATCCGCGGAGACGAGGAGCTGGACTCGCTTATCAAGGCCACCATTGCTGGAGGAGGAGTCATTCCTCACA
TCCACAAGTCTCTGATTGGTAAGAAGGGCCAGCAGAAAACCGCAGGGGGGATGGTGAGCAAGGGCGAGGA
GGACAACATGGCCATCATCAAGGAGTTCATGCGCTTCAAGGTGCACATGGAGGGCTCCGTGAACGGCCAC
GAGTTCGAGATCGAGGGCGAGGGCGAGGGCCGCCCCTACGAGGGCACCCAGACCGCCAAGCTGAAGGTGA
CCAAGGGCGGCCCCCTGCCCTTCGCCTGGGACATCCTGTCCCCTCAGTTCATGTACGGCTCCAAGGCCTA
CGTGAAGCACCCCGCCGACATCCCCGACTACTTGAAGCTGTCCTTCCCCGAGGGCTTCAAGTGGGAGCGC
GTGATGAACTTCGAGGACGGCGGCGTGGTGACCGTGACCCAGGACTCCTCCCTGCAGGACGGCGAGTTCA
TCTACAAGGTGAAGCTGCGCGGCACCAACTTCCCCTCCGACGGCCCCGTAATGCAGAAGAAGACCATGGG
CTGGGAGGCCTCCTCCGAGCGGATGTACCCCGAGGACGGCGCCCTGAAGGGCGAGATCAAGCAGAGGCTG
AAGCTGAAGGACGGCGGCCACTACGACGCCGAGGTCAAGACCACCTACAAGGCCAAGAAGCCCGTGCAGC
TGCCCGGCGCCTACAACGTCAACATCAAGCTGGACATCACCTCCCACAACGAGGACTACACCATCGTGGA
ACAGTACGAGCGCGCCGAGGGCCGCCACTCCACCGGCGGCATGGACGAGCTGTACAAGTAATGATAGCTC
GAGAGATCTCCCAGCTTTCTTGTACAAAGTTGGCATTATAAGAAAGCATTGCTTATCAATTTGTTGCAAC
GAACAGGTCACTATCAGTCAAAATAAAATCATTATTTGCCATCCAGCTGATATCCCCTATAGTGAGTCGT
ATTACATGGTCATAGCTGTTTCCTGGCAGCTCTGGCCCGTGTCTCAAAATCTCTGATGTTACATTGCACA
AGATAAAAATATATCATCATGAACAATAAAACTGTCTGCTTACATAAACAGTAATACAAGGGGTGTTATG
AGCCATATTCAACGGGAAACGTCGAGGCCGCGATTAAATTCCAACATGGATGCTGATTTATATGGGTATA
AATGGGCTCGCGATAATGTCGGGCAATCAGGTGCGACAATCTATCGCTTGTATGGGAAGCCCGATGCGCC
AGAGTTGTTTCTGAAACATGGCAAAGGTAGCGTTGCCAATGATGTTACAGATGAGATGGTCAGACTAAAC
TGGCTGACGGAATTTATGCCTCTTCCGACCATCAAGCATTTTATCCGTACTCCTGATGATGCATGGTTAC
TCACCACTGCGATCCCCGGAAAAACAGCATTCCAGGTATTAGAAGAATATCCTGATTCAGGTGAAAATAT
TGTTGATGCGCTGGCAGTGTTCCTGCGCCGGTTGCATTCGATTCCTGTTTGTAATTGTCCTTTTAACAGC
GATCGCGTATTTCGTCTCGCTCAGGCGCAATCACGAATGAATAACGGTTTGGTTGATGCGAGTGATTTTG
ATGACGAGCGTAATGGCTGGCCTGTTGAACAAGTCTGGAAAGAAATGCATAAACTTTTGCCATTCTCACC
GGATTCAGTCGTCACTCATGGTGATTTCTCACTTGATAACCTTATTTTTGACGAGGGGAAATTAATAGGT
TGTATTGATGTTGGACGAGTCGGAATCGCAGACCGATACCAGGATCTTGCCATCCTATGGAACTGCCTCG
GTGAGTTTTCTCCTTCATTACAGAAACGGCTTTTTCAAAAATATGGTATTGATAATCCTGATATGAATAA
ATTGCAGTTTCATTTGATGCTCGATGAGTTTTTCTAATCAGAATTGGTTAATTGGTTGTAACACTGGCAG
AGCATTACGCTGACTTGACGGGACGGCGCAAGCTCATGACCAAAATCCCTTAACGTGAGTTACGCGTCGT
TCCACTGAGCGTCAGACCCCGTAGAAAAGATCAAAGGATCTTCTTGAGATCCTTTTTTTCTGCGCGTAAT
CTGCTGCTTGCAAACAAAAAAACCACCGCTACCAGCGGTGGTTTGTTTGCCGGATCAAGAGCTACCAACT
CTTTTTCCGAAGGTAACTGGCTTCAGCAGAGCGCAGATACCAAATACTGTTCTTCTAGTGTAGCCGTAGT
TAGGCCACCACTTCAAGAACTCTGTAGCACCGCCTACATACCTCGCTCTGCTAATCCTGTTACCAGTGGC
TGCTGCCAGTGGCGATAAGTCGTGTCTTACCGGGTTGGACTCAAGACGATAGTTACCGGATAAGGCGCAG
CGGTCGGGCTGAACGGGGGGTTCGTGCACACAGCCCAGCTTGGAGCGAACGACCTACACCGAACTGAGAT
ACCTACAGCGTGAGCTATGAGAAAGCGCCACGCTTCCCGAAGGGAGAAAGGCGGACAGGTATCCGGTAAG
CGGCAGGGTCGGAACAGGAGAGCGCACGAGGGAGCTTCCAGGGGGAAACGCCTGGTATCTTTATAGTCCT
GTCGGGTTTCGCCACCTCTGACTTGAGCGTCGATTTTTGTGATGCTCGTCAGGGGGGCGGAGCCTATGGA
AAAACGCCAGCAACGCGGCCTTTTTACGGTTCCTGGCCTTTTGCTGGCCTTTTGCTCACATGTT
Features (pLannotate 1.2.2; 14 found; start..end, strand, type, name):
    121..213     +  CDS            lacI (fragment): lac repressor; lacI; The lac repressor binds to the lac operator to inhibit transcription in E. coli. This inhibition can be relieved by adding lactose or isopropyl-β-D-thiogalactopyranoside (IPTG).
    268..295     -  terminator     rrnB T2 terminator: transcription terminator T2 from the E. coli rrnB gene
    427..470     +  terminator     rrnB T1 terminator: Escherichia coli rrnB; transcription terminator T1 from the E. coli rrnB gene
    517..553     -  CDS            lacZα (fragment): LacZα fragment of β-galactosidase; lacZ fragment
    569..668     +  protein_bind   attL1: mutant version of attL; recombination site for the Gateway® LR reaction LR Clonase™
    684..725     +  CDS            V5 tag: epitope tag from simian virus 5
    741..2027    +  CDS            Tcf7l2 (fragment): TF7L2_MOUSE - Also known as Tcf4. Experimental evidence at protein level: Swiss-Prot protein existence level 1. Participates in the Wnt signaling pathway and modulates MYC expression by binding to its promoter in a sequence-specific manner. Acts as repressor in the absence of CTNNB1, and as activator in its presence. Activates transcription from promoters with several copies of the Tcf motif CCTTTGATC in the presence of CTNNB1. TLE1, TLE2, TLE3 and TLE4 repress transactivation mediated by TCF7L2/TCF4 and CTNNB1. Expression of dominant-negative mutants results in cell-cycle arrest in G1 (By sim
   2027..2095    +  CDS            TCF7L2 (fragment): TF7L2_HUMAN - Also known as TCF4. Experimental evidence at protein level: Swiss-Prot protein existence level 1. Participates in the Wnt signaling pathway and modulates MYC expression by binding to its promoter in a sequence-specific manner. Acts as repressor in the absence of CTNNB1, and as activator in its presence. Activates transcription from promoters with several copies of the Tcf motif 5'-CCTTTGATC-3' in the presence of CTNNB1. TLE1, TLE2, TLE3 and TLE4 repress transactivation mediated by TCF7L2/TCF4 and CTNNB1. Expression of dominant-negative mutants results in cell-cycle arrest in G1.
   2181..2564    +  CDS            H2AZ2: H2AV_CHICK - Also known as H2AF. Experimental evidence at protein level: Swiss-Prot protein existence level 1. Variant histone H2A which replaces conventional H2A in a subset of nucleosomes. Nucleosomes wrap and compact DNA into chromatin, limiting DNA accessibility to the cellular machineries which require DNA as a template. Histones thereby play a central role in transcription regulation, DNA repair, DNA replication and chromosomal stability. DNA accessibility is regulated via a complex set of post- translational modifications of histones, also called histone code, and nucleosome remodeling.
   2571..3278    +  CDS            mCherry: mCherry is a basic (constitutively fluorescent) red fluorescent protein published in 2004, derived from Discosoma sp.. It is reported to be a very rapidly-maturing monomer with low acid sensitivity.
   3300..3398    -  protein_bind   attL2: mutant version of attL; recombination site for the Gateway® LR reaction LR Clonase™
   3416..3434    -  promoter       T7 promoter: promoter for bacteriophage T7 RNA polymerase
   3568..4377    +  CDS            KanR: aminoglycoside phosphotransferase; aph(3')-Ia; confers resistance to kanamycin in bacteria or G418 (Geneticin®) in eukaryotes
   4524..5112    +  rep_origin     ori: high-copy-number ColE1/pMB1/pBR322/pUC origin of replication
