[The description below was written by a language model from this plasmid's Addgene catalogue record and pLannotate feature annotations shown in this document.]
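Description:
JDW 1036 (pME_V5_TCF7L2_P2A_H2A_mCherry) is a Gateway middle entry clone built on the pDONR 221 backbone, about 5.2 kb according to the full sequencing record. It is propagated in E. coli as a high-copy plasmid from a ColE1/pUC-type origin and selected with kanamycin through the KanR aminoglycoside phosphotransferase gene. Backbone elements typical of pDONR vectors flank the cassette. The rrnB T1 and T2 terminators lie upstream and insulate the insert from read-through transcription, and a T7 promoter sits just outside attL2 facing inward. The short lacI and lacZα fragments are backbone remnants.

The payload lies between attL1 and attL2, the sites recombined by LR Clonase to transfer the cassette into a destination vector. It is a single open reading frame with no promoter of its own. It begins with an N-terminal V5 epitope tag fused to TCF7L2 (also called TCF4), the Wnt pathway transcription factor that partners with β-catenin. This is followed, according to the catalogue entry, by a P2A self-cleaving peptide, which is not separately annotated but fits the gap between the two coding regions. Downstream comes a histone H2A variant fused to mCherry. The P2A yields two proteins from one transcript, so cells expressing tagged TCF7L2 are marked by red fluorescence in the chromatin and nucleus. The catalogue lists the insert as human. The automated annotation matched most of the coding region to the mouse orthologue and only the C-terminal end to the human protein, which may reflect high conservation or isoform differences, and the histone was matched to a chicken H2A.Z-type entry.

Because expression depends on the promoter and polyadenylation signal supplied after recombination, the clone serves as a modular building block for assembling TCF7L2 expression constructs with a nuclear reporter.
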