Addgene plasmid #232126: JDW 1036 (pME_V5_TCF7L2_P2A_H2A_mCherry)
Purpose: A middle entry gateway clone containing V5 tagged human TCF7L2 / TCF4 and an H2A tagged mCherry, separated by a P2A peptide cleavage sequence.
Depositing lab: Joshua Wythe. Depositing organization: University of Virginia. Publication: Defining the Transcriptional and Epigenetic Basis of Organotypic Endothelial Diversity in the Developing and Adult Mouse. Cantu Gutierrez ME, Hill MC, Largoza G, Martin JF, Wythe JD. bioRxiv 2021.11.15.468651 10.1101/2021.11.15.468651.
Backbone
  Vector backbone: pDONR 221
  Vector type: Gateway cloning
Growth in bacteria
  Bacterial resistance: Kanamycin, 50 μg/mL
  Growth temperature: 37°C
  Growth strain: NEB Stable
  Copy number: High Copy
Gene/Insert
  Gene/Insert name: TCF7L2 / TCF4
  Species: H. sapiens (human)
  Entrez Gene: TCF7L2 (a.k.a. TCF-4, TCF4)
  Tag / fusion protein: V5 (N terminal on insert)
  Cloning method: Restriction Enzyme; 5′ cloning site unknown (unknown if destroyed)
Terms and licenses: Academic/Nonprofit Terms; Industry Terms: Not Available to Industry
How to cite: JDW 1036 (pME_V5_TCF7L2_P2A_H2A_mCherry) was a gift from Joshua Wythe (Addgene plasmid # 232126 ; http://n2t.net/addgene:232126 ; RRID:Addgene_232126)
